>Addgene plasmid #147366 | pnEA-NpG-HsNot7_R | depositor full sequence | sequence record 289813 | Full Sequence
TTCTTGAAGACGAAAGGGCCTCGTGATACGCCTATTTTTATAGGTTAATGTCATGATAATAATGGTTTCT
TAGACGTCAGGTGGCACTTTTCGGGGAAATGTGCGCGGAACCCCTATTTGTTTATTTTTCTAAATACATT
CAAATATGTATCCGCTCATGAGACAATAACCCTGATAAATGCTTCAATAATATTGAAAAAGGAAGAGTAT
GAGTATTCAACATTTCCGTGTCGCCCTTATTCCCTTTTTTGCGGCATTTTGCCTTCCTGTTTTTGCTCAC
CCAGAAACGCTGGTGAAAGTAAAAGATGCTGAAGATCAGTTGGGTGCACGAGTGGGTTACATCGAACTGG
ATCTCAACAGCGGTAAGATCCTTGAGAGTTTTCGCCCCGAAGAACGTTTTCCAATGATGAGCACTTTTAA
AGTTCTGCTATGTGGCGCGGTATTATCCCGTGTTGACGCCGGGCAAGAGCAACTCGGTCGCCGCATACAC
TATTCTCAGAATGACTTGGTTGAGTACTCACCAGTCACAGAAAAGCATCTTACGGATGGCATGACAGTAA
GAGAATTATGCAGTGCTGCCATAACCATGAGTGATAACACTGCGGCCAACTTACTTCTGACAACGATCGG
AGGACCGAAGGAGCTAACCGCTTTTTTGCACAACATGGGGGATCATGTAACTCGCCTTGATCGTTGGGAA
CCGGAGCTGAATGAAGCCATACCAAACGACGAGCGTGACACCACGATGCCTGCAGCAATGGCAACAACGT
TGCGCAAACTATTAACTGGCGAACTACTTACTCTAGCTTCCCGGCAACAATTAATAGACTGGATGGAGGC
GGATAAAGTTGCAGGACCACTTCTGCGCTCGGCCCTTCCGGCTGGCTGGTTTATTGCTGATAAATCTGGA
GCCGGTGAGCGTGGGTCTCGCGGTATCATTGCAGCACTGGGGCCAGATGGTAAGCCCTCCCGTATCGTAG
TTATCTACACGACGGGGAGTCAGGCAACTATGGATGAACGAAATAGACAGATCGCTGAGATAGGTGCCTC
ACTGATTAAGCATTGGTAACTGTCAGACCAAGTTTACTCATATATACTTTAGATTGATTTAAAACTTCAT
TTTTAATTTAAAAGGATCTAGGTGAAGATCCTTTTTGATAATCTCATGACCAAAATCCCTTAACGTGAGT
TTTCGTTCCACTGAGCGTCAGACCCCGTAGAAAAGATCAAAGGATCTTCTTGAGATCCTTTTTTTCTGCG
CGTAATCTGCTGCTTGCAAACAAAAAAACCACCGCTACCAGCGGTGGTTTGTTTGCCGGATCAAGAGCTA
CCAACTCTTTTTCCGAAGGTAACTGGCTTCAGCAGAGCGCAGATACCAAATACTGTCCTTCTAGTGTAGC
CGTAGTTAGGCCACCACTTCAAGAACTCTGTAGCACCGCCTACATACCTCGCTCTGCTAATCCTGTTACC
AGTGGCTGCTGCCAGTGGCGATAAGTCGTGTCTTACCGGGTTGGACTCAAGACGATAGTTACCGGATAAG
GCGCAGCGGTCGGGCTGAACGGGGGGTTCGTGCACACAGCCCAGCTTGGAGCGAACGACCTACACCGAAC
TGAGATACCTACAGCGTGAGCTATGAGAAAGCGCCACGCTTCCCGAAGGGAGAAAGGCGGACAGGTATCC
GGTAAGCGGCAGGGTCGGAACAGGAGAGCGCACGAGGGAGCTTCCAGGGGGAAACGCCTGGTATCTTTAT
AGTCCTGTCGGGTTTCGCCACCTCTGACTTGAGCGTCGATTTTTGTGATGCTCGTCAGGGGGGCGGAGCC
TATGGAAAAACGCCAGCAACGCGGCCTTTTTACGGTTCCTGGCCTTTTGCTGGCCTTTTGCTCACATGTT
CTTTCCTGCGTTATCCCCTGATTCTGTGGATAACCGTATTACCGCCTTTGAGTGAGCTGATACCGCTCGC
CGCAGCCGAACGACCGAGCGCAGCGAGTCAGTGAGCGAGGAAGCGGAAGAGCGCCTGATGCGGTATTTTC
TCCTTACGCATCTGTGCGGTATTTCACACCGCATATATGGTGCACTCTCAGTACAATCTGCTCTGATGCC
GCATAGTTAAGCCAGTATACACTCCGCTATCGCTACGTGACTGGGTCATGGCTGCGCCCCGACACCCGCC
AACACCCGCTGACGCGCCCTGACGGGCTTGTCTGCTCCCGGCATCCGCTTACAGACAAGCTGTGACCGTC
TCCGGGAGCTGCATGTGTCAGAGGTTTTCACCGTCATCACCGAAACGCGCGAGGCAGCTGCGGTAAAGCT
CATCAGCGTGGTCGTGAAGCGATTCACAGATGTCTGCCTGTTCATCCGCGTCCAGCTCGTTGAGTTTCTC
CAGAAGCGTTAATGTCTGGCTTCTGATAAAGCGGGCCATGTTAAGGGCGGTTTTTTCCTGTTTGGTCACT
GATGCCTCCGTGTAAGGGGGATTTCTGTTCATGGGGGTAATGATACCGATGAAACGAGAGAGGATGCTCA
CGATACGGGTTACTGATGATGAACATGCCCGGTTACTGGAACGTTGTGAGGGTAAACAACTGGCGGTATG
GATGCGGCGGGACCAGAGAAAAATCACTCAGGGTCAATGCCAGCGCTTCGTTAATACAGATGTAGGTGTT
CCACAGGGTAGCCAGCAGCATCCTGCGATGCAGATCCGGAACATAATGGTGCAGGGCGCTGACTTCCGCG
TTTCCAGACTTTACGAAACACGGAAACCGAAGACCATTCATGTTGTTGCTCAGGTCGCAGACGTTTTGCA
GCAGCAGTCGCTTCACGTTCGCTCGCGTATCGGTGATTCATTCTGCTAACCAGTAAGGCAACCCCGCCAG
CCTAGCCGGGTCCTCAACGACAGGAGCACGATCATGCGCACCCGTGGCCAGGACCCAACGCTGCCCGAGA
TGCGCCGCGTGCGGCTGCTGGAGATGGCGGACGCGATGGATATGTTCTGCCAAGGGTTGGTTTGCGCATT
CACAGTTCTCCGCAAGAATTGATTGGCTCCAATTCTTGGAGTGGTGAATCCGTTAGCGAGGTGCCGCCGG
CTTCCATTCAGGTCGAGGTGGCCCGGCTCCATGCACCGCGACGCAACGCGGGGAGGCAGACAAGGTATAG
GGCGGCGCCTACAATCCATGCCAACCCGTTCCATGTGCTCGCCGAGGCGGCATAAATCGCCGTGACGATC
AGCGGTCCAGTGATCGAAGTTAGGCTGGTAAGAGCCGCGAGCGATCCTTGAAGCTGTCCCTGATGGTCGT
CATCTACCTGCCTGGACAGCATGGCCTGCAACGCGGGCATCCCGATGCCGCCGGAAGCGAGAAGAATCAT
AATGGGGAAGGCCATCCAGCCTCGCGTCGCGAACGCCAGCAAGACGTAGCCCAGCGCGTCGGCCGCCATG
CCGGCGATAATGGCCTGCTTCTCGCCGAAACGTTTGGTGGCGGGACCAGTGACGAAGGCTTGAGCGAGGG
CGTGCAAGATTCCGAATACCGCAAGCGACAGGCCGATCATCGTCGCGCTCCAGCGAAAGCGGTCCTCGCC
GAAAATGACCCAGAGCGCTGCCGGCACCTGTCCTACGAGTTGCATGATAAAGAAGACAGTCATAAGTGCG
GCGACGATAGTCATGCCCCGCGCCCACCGGAAGGAGCTGACTGGGTTGAAGGCTCTCAAGGGCATCGGTC
GAGATCCCGGTGCCTAATGAGTGAGCTAACTTACATTAATTGCGTTGCGCTCACTGCCCGCTTTCCAGTC
GGGAAACCTGTCGTGCCAGCTGCATTAATGAATCGGCCAACGCGCGGGGAGAGGCGGTTTGCGTATTGGG
CGCCAGGGTGGTTTTTCTTTTCACCAGTGAGACGGGCAACAGCTGATTGCCCTTCACCGCCTGGCCCTGA
GAGAGTTGCAGCAAGCGGTCCACGCTGGTTTGCCCCAGCAGGCGAAAATCCTGTTTGATGGTGGTTAACG
GCGGGATATAACATGAGCTGTCTTCGGTATCGTCGTATCCCACTACCGAGATATCCGCACCAACGCGCAG
CCCGGACTCGGTAATGGCGCGCATTGCGCCCAGCGCCATCTGATCGTTGGCAACCAGCATCGCAGTGGGA
ACGATGCCCTCATTCAGCATTTGCATGGTTTGTTGAAAACCGGACATGGCACTCCAGTCGCCTTCCCGTT
CCGCTATCGGCTGAATTTGATTGCGAGTGAGATATTTATGCCAGCCAGCCAGACGCAGACGCGCCGAGAC
AGAACTTAATGGGCCCGCTAACAGCGCGATTTGCTGGTGACCCAATGCGACCAGATGCTCCACGCCCAGT
CGCGTACCGTCTTCATGGGAGAAAATAATACTGTTGATGGGTGTCTGGTCAGAGACATCAAGAAATAACG
CCGGAACATTAGTGCAGGCAGCTTCCACAGCAATGGCATCCTGGTCATCCAGCGGATAGTTAATGATCAG
CCCACTGACGCGTTGCGCGAGAAGATTGTGCACCGCCGCTTTACAGGCTTCGACGCCGCTTCGTTCTACC
ATCGACACCACCACGCTGGCACCCAGTTGATCGGCGCGAGATTTAATCGCCGCGACAATTTGCGACGGCG
CGTGCAGGGCCAGACTGGAGGTGGCAACGCCAATCAGCAACGACTGTTTGCCCGCCAGTTGTTGTGCCAC
GCGGTTGGGAATGTAATTCAGCTCCGCCATCGCCGCTTCCACTTTTTCCCGCGTTTTCGCAGAAACGTGG
CTGGCCTGGTTCACCACGCGGGAAACGGTCTGATAAGAGACACCGGCATACTCTGCGACATCGTATAACG
TTACTGGTTTCACATTCACCACCCTGAATTGACTCTCTTCCGGGCGCTATCATGCCATACCGCGAAAGGT
TTTGCGCCATTCGATGGTGTCCGGGATCTCGACGCTCTCCCTTATGCGACTCCTGCATTAGGAAGCAGCC
CAGTAGTAGGTTGAGGCCGTTGAGCACCGCCGCCGCAAGGAATGGTGCATGCAAGGAGATGGCGCCCAAC
AGTCCCCCGGCCACGGGGCCTGCCACCATACCCACGCCGAAACAAGCGCTCATGAGCCCGAAGTGGCGAG
CCCGATCTTCCCCATCGGTGATGTCGGCGATATAGGCGCCAGCAACCGCACCTGTGGCGCCGGTGATGCC
GGCCACGATGCGTCCGGCGTAGAGGATCGAGATCTCGATCCCGCGAAATTAATACGACTCACTATAGGGG
AATTGTGAGCGGATAACAATTCCCCACTAGTAATAATTTTGTTTAACTTTAAGAAGGAGATATACCATGG
CCCCTATACTAGGTTATTGGAAAATTAAGGGCCTTGTGCAACCCACTCGACTTCTTTTGGAATATCTTGA
AGAAAAATATGAAGAGCATTTGTATGAGCGCGATGAAGGTGATAAATGGCGAAACAAAAAGTTTGAATTG
GGTTTGGAGTTTCCCAATCTTCCTTATTATATTGATGGTGATGTTAAATTAACACAGTCTATGGCCATCA
TACGTTATATAGCTGACAAGCACAACATGTTGGGTGGTTGTCCAAAAGAGCGTGCAGAGATTTCAATGCT
TGAAGGAGCGGTTTTGGATATTAGATACGGTGTTTCGAGAATTGCATATAGTAAAGACTTTGAAACTCTC
AAAGTTGATTTTCTTAGCAAGCTACCTGAAATGCTGAAAATGTTCGAAGATCGTTTATGTCATAAAACAT
ATTTAAATGGTGATCATGTAACCCATCCTGACTTCATGTTGTATGACGCTCTTGATGTTGTTTTATACAT
GGACCCAATGTGCCTGGATGCGTTCCCAAAATTAGTTTGTTTTAAAAAACGTATTGAAGCTATCCCACAA
ATTGATAAGTACTTGAAATCCAGCAAGTATATAGCATGGCCTTTGCAGGGCTGGCAAGCCACGTTTGGTG
GTGGCGACCATCCGCCAAAATCGGATGGTACCGGCAGCGGCCTGGAAGTTCTGTTCCAGGGGCCCCATAT
GCTCGAGCCAGCGGCAACTGTAGATCATAGCCAAAGAATTTGTGAAGTTTGGGCTTGCAACTTGGATGAA
GAGATGAAGAAAATTCGTCAAGTTATCCGAAAATATAATTACGTTGCTATGGACACCGAGTTTCCAGGTG
TGGTTGCAAGACCCATTGGAGAATTCAGGAGCAATGCTGACTATCAATACCAACTATTGCGGTGTAATGT
AGACTTGTTAAAGATAATTCAGCTAGGACTGACATTTATGAATGAGCAAGGAGAATACCCTCCAGGAACT
TCAACTTGGCAGTTTAATTTTAAATTTAATTTGACGGAGGACATGTATGCCCAGGACTCTATAGAGCTAC
TAACAACATCTGGTATCCAGTTTAAAAAACATGAGGAGGAAGGAATTGAAACCCAGTACTTTGCAGAACT
TCTTATGACTTCTGGAGTGGTCCTCTGTGAAGGGGTCAAATGGTTGTCATTTCATAGCGGTTACGACTTT
GGCTACTTAATCAAAATCCTAACCAACTCTAACTTGCCTGAAGAAGAACTTGACTTCTTTGAGATCCTTC
GATTGTTTTTTCCTGTCATTTATGATGTGAAGTACCTCATGAAGAGCTGCAAAAATCTCAAAGGTGGATT
ACAGGAGGTGGCAGAACAGTTAGAGCTGGAACGGATAGGACCACAACATCAGGCAGGATCTGATTCATTG
CTCACAGGAATGGCCTTTTTCAAAATGAGAGAAATGTTCTTTGAAGATCATATTGATGATGCCAAATATT
GTGGTCATTTGTATGGCCTTGGTTCTGGTTCATCCTATGTACAGAATGGCACAGGGAATGCATATGAAGA
GGAAGCCAACAAGCAGTCATGAGGATCCTAATAGTCTAGAGCTAGCCCTAGGAGATCCGGCTGCTAACAA
AGCCCGAAAGGAAGCTGAGTTGGCTGCTGCCACCGCTGAGCAATAACTAGCATAACCCCTTGGGGCCTCT
AAACGGGTCTTGAGGGGTTTTTTGCTGAAAGGAGGAACTATATCCGGATATCCCGCAAGAGGCCCGGCAG
TACCGGCATAACCAAGCCTATGCCTACAGCATCCAGGGTGACGGTGCCGAGGATGACGATGAGCGCATTG
TTAGATTTCATACACGGTGCCTGACTGCGTTAGCAATTTAACTGTGATAAACTACCGCATTAAAGCTTAT
CGATGATAAGCTGTCAAACATGAGAA
Features (pLannotate 1.2.2; 20 found; start..end, strand, type, name):
    104..208     +  promoter       AmpR promoter: bla
    209..1069    +  CDS            AmpR: β-lactamase; bla; confers resistance to ampicillin, carbenicillin, and related antibiotics
   1240..1828    +  rep_origin     ori: high-copy-number ColE1/pMB1/pBR322/pUC origin of replication
   2014..2156    -  misc_feature   bom: basis of mobility region from pBR322
   2258..2449    -  CDS            rop: Rop protein, which maintains plasmids at low copy number; rop
   2466..2846    +  CDS            YPB1_ECOLX: Protein predicted: Swiss-Prot protein existence level 4. From Escherichia coli.
   3088..3712    -  CDS            TcR (fragment): tetracycline efflux protein; tet; confers resistance to tetracycline
   3727..3748    -  protein_bind   CAP binding site: CAP binding activates transcription in the presence of cAMP. E. coli catabolite activator protein
   3761..4843    -  CDS            lacI: lac repressor; lacI; The lac repressor binds to the lac operator to inhibit transcription in E. coli. This inhibition can be relieved by adding lactose or isopropyl-β-D-thiogalactopyranoside (IPTG).
   4844..4921    -  promoter       lacI promoter: lacI
   4929..5208    -  CDS            TcR (fragment): tetracycline efflux protein; tet; confers resistance to tetracycline
   5230..5248    +  promoter       T7 promoter: promoter for bacteriophage T7 RNA polymerase
   5249..5273    +  protein_bind   lac operator: The lac repressor binds to the lac operator to inhibit transcription in E. coli. This inhibition can be relieved by adding lactose or isopropyl-β-D-thiogalactopyranoside (IPTG). lac repressor encoded by lacI
   5288..5310    +  RBS            RBS: efficient ribosome binding site from bacteriophage T7 gene 10 (Olins and Rangwala, 1989)
   5321..5971    +  CDS            GST: glutathione S-transferase from Schistosoma japonicum
   6028..6879    +  CDS            CNOT7: CNOT7_HUMAN - Also known as CAF1. Experimental evidence at protein level: Swiss-Prot protein existence level 1. Has 3'-5' poly(A) exoribonuclease activity for synthetic poly(A) RNA substrate. Its function seems to be partially redundant with that of CNOT8. Catalytic component of the CCR4-NOT complex which is one of the major cellular mRNA deadenylases and is linked to various cellular processes including bulk mRNA degradation, miRNA-mediated repression, translational repression during translational initiation and general transcription regulation. During miRNA-mediated repression the complex se
   6920..6969    +  CDS            SET1 (fragment): solubility-enhancement tag derived from T7 phage gene 10B
   6977..7024    +  terminator     T7 terminator: transcription terminator for bacteriophage T7 RNA polymerase
   7047..7151    -  CDS            TcR (fragment): tetracycline efflux protein; tet; confers resistance to tetracycline
   7199..7227    -  promoter       tet promoter: E. coli promoter for tetracycline efflux protein gene
