[The description below was written by a language model from this plasmid's Addgene catalogue record and pLannotate feature annotations shown in this document.]
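Description:
pnEA-NpG-HsNot7_R is a 7,236 nt bacterial expression plasmid for producing human CNOT7 (also called CAF1 or HsNot7) in E. coli. CNOT7 is a catalytic 3'-5' poly(A) exoribonuclease subunit of the CCR4-NOT deadenylase complex. The catalogue lists the backbone as unknown, but the annotated features show a pBR322/pET-style architecture. It carries a ColE1/pMB1-family origin together with the bom mobility region and the rop gene, which holds copy number down and matches the "low copy" designation in the record. Selection is by ampicillin through the bla gene under its own promoter. Several tetracycline-resistance fragments and a tet promoter are also annotated. These look like non-functional remnants of the pBR322 ancestry, interrupted by the lacI and expression cassettes.

The expression cassette consists of a T7 promoter followed by a lac operator and the strong T7 gene 10 ribosome binding site, and it ends at a T7 terminator. A lacI gene on the plasmid supplies repressor, so transcription stays off until induction with IPTG in a host that provides T7 RNA polymerase. The open reading frame begins with Schistosoma japonicum glutathione S-transferase, placed upstream of the CNOT7 coding sequence. This arrangement is consistent with an N-terminal GST fusion for solubility and glutathione affinity purification. A short gap separates the two coding features, but the record does not annotate a linker or protease site there. A small fragment matching a T7 gene 10-derived sequence lies between the insert and the terminator and is probably vector residue rather than a functional tag. According to the depositor, the insert sequence was taken from the human CNOT7 reference transcript, and the full sequence may be theoretical. The associated work concerns structural analysis of the CAF1–NOT1 interaction, which suggests the plasmid was used to make recombinant protein for structural and biochemical studies.
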