Addgene plasmid #147366: pnEA-NpG-HsNot7_R
Purpose: Bacterial Expression of HsNot7
Depositing lab: Elisa Izaurralde. Depositing organization: Max Planck Institute for Developmental Biology. Publication: The structural basis for the interaction between the CAF1 nuclease and the NOT1 scaffold of the human CCR4-NOT deadenylase complex. Petit AP, Wohlbold L, Bawankar P, Huntzinger E, Schmidt S, Izaurralde E, Weichenrieder O. Nucleic Acids Res. 2012 Nov;40(21):11058-72. doi: 10.1093/nar/gks883. Epub 2012 Sep 12. PubMed 22977175.
Backbone
  Vector backbone: Unknown
  Vector type: Bacterial Expression
Growth in bacteria
  Bacterial resistance: Ampicillin, 100 μg/mL
  Growth temperature: 37°C
  Growth strain: DH5alpha
  Copy number: Low Copy
Gene/Insert
  Gene/Insert name: HsNot7 (alt name: CAF1)
  Species: H. sapiens (human)
  Entrez Gene: CNOT7 (a.k.a. CAF-1, CAF1, Caf1a, hCAF-1)
  Cloning method: Unknown
Terms and licenses: Academic/Nonprofit Terms; Industry Terms: Not Available to Industry
Depositor comments: Sequence extracted from NCBI:NM_013354.5 Plasmids from this collection were made available to the research community and donated after the lab closed. Please note that the sequence provided by the depositing laboratory may be theoretical/predicted or based on Sanger sequencing results. There may be discrepancies between sequencing results obtained by Addgene and the depositor sequence. If an Addgene verified sequence is not available, please contact before placing your order to request that our lab fully sequence the plasmid.
How to cite: pnEA-NpG-HsNot7_R was a gift from Elisa Izaurralde (Addgene plasmid # 147366 ; http://n2t.net/addgene:147366 ; RRID:Addgene_147366)
